Addgene plasmid #77488: BMPR1B gRNA (BRDN0001145690)
Purpose: 3rd generation lentiviral gRNA plasmid targeting human BMPR1B
Depositing lab: John Doench & David Root. Depositing organization: Broad Institute. Publication: Optimized sgRNA design to maximize activity and minimize off-target effects of CRISPR-Cas9. Doench JG, Fusi N, Sullender M, Hegde M, Vaimberg EW, Donovan KF, Smith I, Tothova Z, Wilen C, Orchard R, Virgin HW, Listgarten J, Root DE. Nat Biotechnol. 2016 Jan 18. doi: 10.1038/nbt.3437. PubMed 26780180.
Backbone
  Vector backbone: lentiGuide-Puro
  Backbone manufacturer: Zhang Lab (Addgene plasmid # 52963)
  Vector type: Mammalian Expression, Lentiviral, CRISPR
  Selectable markers: Puromycin
Growth in bacteria
  Bacterial resistance: Ampicillin, 100 μg/mL
  Growth temperature: 37°C
  Growth strain: DH5alpha
  Copy number: High Copy
Gene/Insert
  Gene/Insert name: BMPR1B (alt names: BMPR1B; NM_001203.2)
  gRNA/shRNA sequence: CATTGATTTAGCGTCTAGGG
  Species: H. sapiens (human)
  Entrez Gene: BMPR1B (a.k.a. ALK-6, ALK6, AMD3, AMDD, BDA1D, BDA2, CDw293)
  Promoter: hU6
  Cloning method: Unknown
  Sequencing primers: 5′ U6-F; 3′ pS2-R
Terms and licenses: Academic/Nonprofit Terms; Industry Terms: Not Available to Industry
Depositor comments: The gRNA was designed to target the following Genbank reference sequence(s): NM_001203.2,NM_001256792.1,NM_001256793.1,NM_001256794.1. Note that this plasmid does NOT contain Cas9. It should be used in conjunction with lentiCas9-Blast (Addgene #52962) or otherwise with cell lines already expressing Cas9. Browse the full kinome gRNA library at http://www.addgene.org/pooled-library/broadgpp-human-kinome/ or visit http://www.broadinstitute.org/rnai/public/ for detailed protocols and information.
How to cite: BMPR1B gRNA (BRDN0001145690) was a gift from John Doench & David Root (Addgene plasmid # 77488 ; http://n2t.net/addgene:77488 ; RRID:Addgene_77488)
