[The description below was written by a language model from this plasmid's Addgene catalogue record and pLannotate feature annotations shown in this document.]
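Description:
BMPR1B gRNA (BRDN0001145690) is a third-generation lentiviral CRISPR guide plasmid built on the lentiGuide-Puro backbone. It expresses a single guide RNA against human BMPR1B, the bone morphogenetic protein receptor type 1B (also known as ALK6). The assembled sequence is about 8.3 kb. In E. coli the plasmid is maintained at high copy through a ColE1/pUC-type origin with ampicillin selection from the β-lactamase gene. An f1 origin, an SV40 origin and remnants of a lac/T7/T3 cloning region are also annotated in the backbone.

The lentiviral transfer cassette starts with an RSV promoter fused to a truncated HIV-1 5' LTR, which makes genomic RNA production Tat-independent. This is followed by the Ψ packaging signal with a gag fragment and the Rev response element, which gives Rev-dependent nuclear export. A human U6 RNA polymerase III promoter then drives the BMPR1B-specific spacer joined to the Streptococcus pyogenes Cas9 guide scaffold. Next come a cPPT/CTS element and an EF-1α core promoter with its intron A, which express puromycin N-acetyltransferase for selection of transduced mammalian cells. A WPRE enhances transcript expression. The self-inactivating ΔU3 3' LTR disables LTR promoter activity after integration, and an SV40 polyadenylation signal lies downstream of it.

The plasmid does not encode Cas9, so it must be paired with a separate Cas9 vector such as lentiCas9-Blast or used in cells that already express Cas9. The guide was designed against several BMPR1B reference transcripts. It belongs to a human kinome gRNA collection associated with work on optimized sgRNA design, and it is suited to stable knockout of BMPR1B by lentiviral delivery.
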