Features (pLannotate 1.2.2; 29 found; start..end, strand, type, name):
     14..80      +  CDS            small t antigen (fragment): SV40 (simian virus 40) small t antigen
    106..317     +  promoter       EF-1α core promoter: core promoter for human elongation factor EF-1α
    318..1256    +  intron         EF-1α intron A: intron upstream of the start codon of human EF-1α
   1278..1877    +  CDS            PuroR (fragment): puromycin N-acetyltransferase; pac from Streptomyces; confers resistance to puromycin
   1893..2481    +  misc_feature   WPRE: woodchuck hepatitis virus posttranscriptional regulatory element
   2532..2551    +  misc_feature   cPPT/CTS (fragment): central polypurine tract and central termination sequence of HIV-1
   2553..2786    +  LTR            3' LTR (ΔU3): self-inactivating 3' long terminal repeat (LTR) from HIV-1
   2864..2985    +  polyA_signal   SV40 poly(A) signal: SV40 polyadenylation signal
   3025..3160    +  rep_origin     SV40 ori: SV40 origin of replication
   3181..3199    -  promoter       T7 promoter: promoter for bacteriophage T7 RNA polymerase
   3207..3362    +  CDS            lacZα (fragment): LacZα fragment of β-galactosidase; lacZ fragment
   3367..3795    +  rep_origin     f1 ori (sequence partly withheld): f1 bacteriophage origin of replication; arrow indicates direction of (+) strand synthesis
   3848..3952    +  promoter       AmpR promoter: bla
   3953..4813    +  CDS            AmpR: β-lactamase; bla; confers resistance to ampicillin, carbenicillin, and related antibiotics
   4984..5572    +  rep_origin     ori: high-copy-number ColE1/pMB1/pBR322/pUC origin of replication
   5755..5847    +  CDS            lacI (fragment): lac repressor; lacI; The lac repressor binds to the lac operator to inhibit transcription in E. coli. This inhibition can be relieved by adding lactose or isopropyl-β-D-thiogalactopyranoside (IPTG).
   5860..5881    +  protein_bind   CAP binding site: CAP binding activates transcription in the presence of cAMP. E. coli catabolite activator protein
   5896..5926    +  promoter       lac promoter: promoter for the E. coli lac operon
   5934..5950    +  protein_bind   lac operator: The lac repressor binds to the lac operator to inhibit transcription in E. coli. This inhibition can be relieved by adding lactose or isopropyl-β-D-thiogalactopyranoside (IPTG). lac repressor encoded by lacI
   5995..6013    +  promoter       T3 promoter: promoter for bacteriophage T3 RNA polymerase
   6041..6267    +  promoter       RSV promoter: Rous sarcoma virus enhancer/promoter
   6268..6448    +  LTR            5' LTR (truncated): truncated 5' long terminal repeat (LTR) from HIV-1
   6495..6620    +  misc_feature   HIV-1 Ψ: packaging signal of human immunodeficiency virus type 1
   6604..6967    +  CDS            HIV-1 gag (fragment): gag protein from human immunodeficiency virus 1; gag
   7113..7346    +  misc_feature   RRE: The Rev response element (RRE) of HIV-1 allows for Rev-dependent mRNA export from the nucleus to the cytoplasm.
   7723..7749    +  CDS            Rev (fragment): human immunodeficiency virus 1 (HIV-1) Rev protein; rev; enhances nuclear export of unspliced and incompletely spliced viral mRNAs
   7753..7993    +  promoter       U6 promoter: RNA polymerase III promoter for human U6 snRNA
   8023..8098    +  misc_RNA       gRNA scaffold: guide RNA scaffold for the Streptococcus pyogenes CRISPR/Cas9 system
   8154..8271    +  misc_feature   cPPT/CTS: central polypurine tract and central termination sequence of HIV-1
>Addgene plasmid #77488 | BMPR1B gRNA (BRDN0001145690) | addgene full sequence | sequence record 187860 | Addgene Assembled Sequence
CCCGGGTGCAAAGATGGATAAAGTTTTAAACAGAGAGGAATCTTTGCAGCTAATGGACCTTCTAGGTCTT
GAAAGGAGTGGGAATTGGCTCCGGTGCCCGTCAGTGGGCAGAGCGCACATCGCCCACAGTCCCCGAGAAG
TTGGGGGGAGGGGTCGGCAATTGATCCGGTGCCTAGAGAAGGTGGCGCGGGGTAAACTGGGAAAGTGATG
TCGTGTACTGGCTCCGCCTTTTTCCCGAGGGTGGGGGAGAACCGTATATAAGTGCAGTAGTCGCCGTGAA
CGTTCTTTTTCGCAACGGGTTTGCCGCCAGAACACAGGTAAGTGCCGTGTGTGGTTCCCGCGGGCCTGGC
CTCTTTACGGGTTATGGCCCTTGCGTGCCTTGAATTACTTCCACCTGGCTGCAGTACGTGATTCTTGATC
CCGAGCTTCGGGTTGGAAGTGGGTGGGAGAGTTCGAGGCCTTGCGCTTAAGGAGCCCCTTCGCCTCGTGC
TTGAGTTGAGGCCTGGCCTGGGCGCTGGGGCCGCCGCGTGCGAATCTGGTGGCACCTTCGCGCCTGTCTC
GCTGCTTTCGATAAGTCTCTAGCCATTTAAAATTTTTGATGACCTGCTGCGACGCTTTTTTTCTGGCAAG
ATAGTCTTGTAAATGCGGGCCAAGATCTGCACACTGGTATTTCGGTTTTTGGGGCCGCGGGCGGCGACGG
GGCCCGTGCGTCCCAGCGCACATGTTCGGCGAGGCGGGGCCTGCGAGCGCGGCCACCGAGAATCGGACGG
GGGTAGTCTCAAGCTGGCCGGCCTGCTCTGGTGCCTGGCCTCGCGCCGCCGTGTATCGCCCCGCCCTGGG
CGGCAAGGCTGGCCCGGTCGGCACCAGTTGCGTGAGCGGAAAGATGGCCGCTTCCCGGCCCTGCTGCAGG
GAGCTCAAAATGGAGGACGCGGCGCTCGGGAGAGCGGGCGGGTGAGTCACCCACACAAAGGAAAAGGGCC
TTTCCGTCCTCAGCCGTCGCTTCATGTGACTCCACGGAGTACCGGGCGCCGTCCAGGCACCTCGATTAGT
TCTCGAGCTTTTGGAGTACGTCGTCTTTAGGTTGGGGGGAGGGGTTTTATGCGATGGAGTTTCCCCACAC
TGAGTGGGTGGAGACTGAAGTTAGGCCAGCTTGGCACTTGATGTAATTCTCCTTGGAATTTGCCCTTTTT
GAGTTTGGATCTTGGTTCATTCTCAAGCCTCAGACAGTGGTTCAAAGTTTTTTTCTTCCATTTCAGGTGT
CGTGACGTACGGCCACCATGACCGAGTACAAGCCCACGGTGCGCCTCGCCACCCGCGACGACGTCCCCAG
GGCCGTACGCACCCTCGCCGCCGCGTTCGCCGACTACCCCGCCACGCGCCACACCGTCGATCCGGACCGC
CACATCGAGCGGGTCACCGAGCTGCAAGAACTCTTCCTCACGCGCGTCGGGCTCGACATCGGCAAGGTGT
GGGTCGCGGACGACGGCGCCGCCGTGGCGGTCTGGACCACGCCGGAGAGCGTCGAAGCGGGGGCGGTGTT
CGCCGAGATCGGCCCGCGCATGGCCGAGTTGAGCGGTTCCCGGCTGGCCGCGCAGCAACAGATGGAAGGC
CTCCTGGCGCCGCACCGGCCCAAGGAGCCCGCGTGGTTCCTGGCCACCGTCGGAGTCTCGCCCGACCACC
AGGGCAAGGGTCTGGGCAGCGCCGTCGTGCTCCCCGGAGTGGAGGCGGCCGAGCGCGCCGGGGTGCCCGC
CTTCCTGGAGACCTCCGCGCCCCGCAACCTCCCCTTCTACGAGCGGCTCGGCTTCACCGTCACCGCCGAC
GTCGAGGTGCCCGAAGGACCGCGCACCTGGTGCATGACCCGCAAGCCCGGTGCCTGAACGCGTTAAGTCG
ACAATCAACCTCTGGATTACAAAATTTGTGAAAGATTGACTGGTATTCTTAACTATGTTGCTCCTTTTAC
GCTATGTGGATACGCTGCTTTAATGCCTTTGTATCATGCTATTGCTTCCCGTATGGCTTTCATTTTCTCC
TCCTTGTATAAATCCTGGTTGCTGTCTCTTTATGAGGAGTTGTGGCCCGTTGTCAGGCAACGTGGCGTGG
TGTGCACTGTGTTTGCTGACGCAACCCCCACTGGTTGGGGCATTGCCACCACCTGTCAGCTCCTTTCCGG
GACTTTCGCTTTCCCCCTCCCTATTGCCACGGCGGAACTCATCGCCGCCTGCCTTGCCCGCTGCTGGACA
GGGGCTCGGCTGTTGGGCACTGACAATTCCGTGGTGTTGTCGGGGAAATCATCGTCCTTTCCTTGGCTGC
TCGCCTGTGTTGCCACCTGGATTCTGCGCGGGACGTCCTTCTGCTACGTCCCTTCGGCCCTCAATCCAGC
GGACCTTCCTTCCCGCGGCCTGCTGCCGGCTCTGCGGCCTCTTCCGCGTCTTCGCCTTCGCCCTCAGACG
AGTCGGATCTCCCTTTGGGCCGCCTCCCCGCGTCGACTTTAAGACCAATGACTTACAAGGCAGCTGTAGA
TCTTAGCCACTTTTTAAAAGAAAAGGGGGGACTGGAAGGGCTAATTCACTCCCAACGAAGACAAGATCTG
CTTTTTGCTTGTACTGGGTCTCTCTGGTTAGACCAGATCTGAGCCTGGGAGCTCTCTGGCTAACTAGGGA
ACCCACTGCTTAAGCCTCAATAAAGCTTGCCTTGAGTGCTTCAAGTAGTGTGTGCCCGTCTGTTGTGTGA
CTCTGGTAACTAGAGATCCCTCAGACCCTTTTAGTCAGTGTGGAAAATCTCTAGCAGTACGTATAGTAGT
TCATGTCATCTTATTATTCAGTATTTATAACTTGCAAAGAAATGAATATCAGAGAGTGAGAGGAACTTGT
TTATTGCAGCTTATAATGGTTACAAATAAAGCAATAGCATCACAAATTTCACAAATAAAGCATTTTTTTC
ACTGCATTCTAGTTGTGGTTTGTCCAAACTCATCAATGTATCTTATCATGTCTGGCTCTAGCTATCCCGC
CCCTAACTCCGCCCATCCCGCCCCTAACTCCGCCCAGTTCCGCCCATTCTCCGCCCCATGGCTGACTAAT
TTTTTTTATTTATGCAGAGGCCGAGGCCGCCTCGGCCTCTGAGCTATTCCAGAAGTAGTGAGGAGGCTTT
TTTGGAGGCCTAGGGACGTACCCAATTCGCCCTATAGTGAGTCGTATTACGCGCGCTCACTGGCCGTCGT
TTTACAACGTCGTGACTGGGAAAACCCTGGCGTTACCCAACTTAATCGCCTTGCAGCACATCCCCCTTTC
GCCAGCTGGCGTAATAGCGAAGAGGCCCGCACCGATCGCCCTTCCCAACAGTTGCGCAGCCTGAATGGCG
AATGGG
[124 nt withheld, positions 3367-3490]
C
[91 nt withheld, positions 3492-3582]
A
[49 nt withheld, positions 3584-3632]
CCTTTGACGTTGGAGTCCACGTTCTTT
[37 nt withheld, positions 3660-3696]
ACCCTATCTCGGTCTATTCTTTTGATTTATAAGGGATTTTGCCGATTTCGGCCTATTGGTTAAAAAATGA
GCTGATTTAACAAAAATTTAACGCGAATTTTAACAAAATATTAACGCTTACAATTTAGGTGGCACTTTTC
GGGGAAATGTGCGCGGAACCCCTATTTGTTTATTTTTCTAAATACATTCAAATATGTATCCGCTCATGAG
ACAATAACCCTGATAAATGCTTCAATAATATTGAAAAAGGAAGAGTATGAGTATTCAACATTTCCGTGTC
GCCCTTATTCCCTTTTTTGCGGCATTTTGCCTTCCTGTTTTTGCTCACCCAGAAACGCTGGTGAAAGTAA
AAGATGCTGAAGATCAGTTGGGTGCACGAGTGGGTTACATCGAACTGGATCTCAACAGCGGTAAGATCCT
TGAGAGTTTTCGCCCCGAAGAACGTTTTCCAATGATGAGCACTTTTAAAGTTCTGCTATGTGGCGCGGTA
TTATCCCGTATTGACGCCGGGCAAGAGCAACTCGGTCGCCGCATACACTATTCTCAGAATGACTTGGTTG
AGTACTCACCAGTCACAGAAAAGCATCTTACGGATGGCATGACAGTAAGAGAATTATGCAGTGCTGCCAT
AACCATGAGTGATAACACTGCGGCCAACTTACTTCTGACAACGATCGGAGGACCGAAGGAGCTAACCGCT
TTTTTGCACAACATGGGGGATCATGTAACTCGCCTTGATCGTTGGGAACCGGAGCTGAATGAAGCCATAC
CAAACGACGAGCGTGACACCACGATGCCTGTAGCAATGGCAACAACGTTGCGCAAACTATTAACTGGCGA
ACTACTTACTCTAGCTTCCCGGCAACAATTAATAGACTGGATGGAGGCGGATAAAGTTGCAGGACCACTT
CTGCGCTCGGCCCTTCCGGCTGGCTGGTTTATTGCTGATAAATCTGGAGCCGGTGAGCGTGGGTCTCGCG
GTATCATTGCAGCACTGGGGCCAGATGGTAAGCCCTCCCGTATCGTAGTTATCTACACGACGGGGAGTCA
GGCAACTATGGATGAACGAAATAGACAGATCGCTGAGATAGGTGCCTCACTGATTAAGCATTGGTAACTG
TCAGACCAAGTTTACTCATATATACTTTAGATTGATTTAAAACTTCATTTTTAATTTAAAAGGATCTAGG
TGAAGATCCTTTTTGATAATCTCATGACCAAAATCCCTTAACGTGAGTTTTCGTTCCACTGAGCGTCAGA
CCCCGTAGAAAAGATCAAAGGATCTTCTTGAGATCCTTTTTTTCTGCGCGTAATCTGCTGCTTGCAAACA
AAAAAACCACCGCTACCAGCGGTGGTTTGTTTGCCGGATCAAGAGCTACCAACTCTTTTTCCGAAGGTAA
CTGGCTTCAGCAGAGCGCAGATACCAAATACTGTTCTTCTAGTGTAGCCGTAGTTAGGCCACCACTTCAA
GAACTCTGTAGCACCGCCTACATACCTCGCTCTGCTAATCCTGTTACCAGTGGCTGCTGCCAGTGGCGAT
AAGTCGTGTCTTACCGGGTTGGACTCAAGACGATAGTTACCGGATAAGGCGCAGCGGTCGGGCTGAACGG
GGGGTTCGTGCACACAGCCCAGCTTGGAGCGAACGACCTACACCGAACTGAGATACCTACAGCGTGAGCT
ATGAGAAAGCGCCACGCTTCCCGAAGGGAGAAAGGCGGACAGGTATCCGGTAAGCGGCAGGGTCGGAACA
GGAGAGCGCACGAGGGAGCTTCCAGGGGGAAACGCCTGGTATCTTTATAGTCCTGTCGGGTTTCGCCACC
TCTGACTTGAGCGTCGATTTTTGTGATGCTCGTCAGGGGGGCGGAGCCTATGGAAAAACGCCAGCAACGC
GGCCTTTTTACGGTTCCTGGCCTTTTGCTGGCCTTTTGCTCACATGTTCTTTCCTGCGTTATCCCCTGAT
TCTGTGGATAACCGTATTACCGCCTTTGAGTGAGCTGATACCGCTCGCCGCAGCCGAACGACCGAGCGCA
GCGAGTCAGTGAGCGAGGAAGCGGAAGAGCGCCCAATACGCAAACCGCCTCTCCCCGCGCGTTGGCCGAT
TCATTAATGCAGCTGGCACGACAGGTTTCCCGACTGGAAAGCGGGCAGTGAGCGCAACGCAATTAATGTG
AGTTAGCTCACTCATTAGGCACCCCAGGCTTTACACTTTATGCTTCCGGCTCGTATGTTGTGTGGAATTG
TGAGCGGATAACAATTTCACACAGGAAACAGCTATGACCATGATTACGCCAAGCGCGCAATTAACCCTCA
CTAAAGGGAACAAAAGCTGGAGCTGCAAGCTTAATGTAGTCTTATGCAATACTCTTGTAGTCTTGCAACA
TGGTAACGATGAGTTAGCAACATGCCTTACAAGGAGAGAAAAAGCACCGTGCATGCCGATTGGTGGAAGT
AAGGTGGTACGATCGTGCCTTATTAGGAAGGCAACAGACGGGTCTGACATGGATTGGACGAACCACTGAA
TTGCCGCATTGCAGAGATATTGTATTTAAGTGCCTAGCTCGATACATAAACGGGTCTCTCTGGTTAGACC
AGATCTGAGCCTGGGAGCTCTCTGGCTAACTAGGGAACCCACTGCTTAAGCCTCAATAAAGCTTGCCTTG
AGTGCTTCAAGTAGTGTGTGCCCGTCTGTTGTGTGACTCTGGTAACTAGAGATCCCTCAGACCCTTTTAG
TCAGTGTGGAAAATCTCTAGCAGTGGCGCCCGAACAGGGACTTGAAAGCGAAAGGGAAACCAGAGGAGCT
CTCTCGACGCAGGACTCGGCTTGCTGAAGCGCGCACGGCAAGAGGCGAGGGGCGGCGACTGGTGAGTACG
CCAAAAATTTTGACTAGCGGAGGCTAGAAGGAGAGAGATGGGTGCGAGAGCGTCAGTATTAAGCGGGGGA
GAATTAGATCGCGATGGGAAAAAATTCGGTTAAGGCCAGGGGGAAAGAAAAAATATAAATTAAAACATAT
AGTATGGGCAAGCAGGGAGCTAGAACGATTCGCAGTTAATCCTGGCCTGTTAGAAACATCAGAAGGCTGT
AGACAAATACTGGGACAGCTACAACCATCCCTTCAGACAGGATCAGAAGAACTTAGATCATTATATAATA
CAGTAGCAACCCTCTATTGTGTGCATCAAAGGATAGAGATAAAAGACACCAAGGAAGCTTTAGACAAGAT
AGAGGAAGAGCAAAACAAAAGTAAGACCACCGCACAGCAAGCGGCCGCTGATCTTCAGACCTGGAGGAGG
AGATATGAGGGACAATTGGAGAAGTGAATTATATAAATATAAAGTAGTAAAAATTGAACCATTAGGAGTA
GCACCCACCAAGGCAAAGAGAAGAGTGGTGCAGAGAGAAAAAAGAGCAGTGGGAATAGGAGCTTTGTTCC
TTGGGTTCTTGGGAGCAGCAGGAAGCACTATGGGCGCAGCGTCAATGACGCTGACGGTACAGGCCAGACA
ATTATTGTCTGGTATAGTGCAGCAGCAGAACAATTTGCTGAGGGCTATTGAGGCGCAACAGCATCTGTTG
CAACTCACAGTCTGGGGCATCAAGCAGCTCCAGGCAAGAATCCTGGCTGTGGAAAGATACCTAAAGGATC
AACAGCTCCTGGGGATTTGGGGTTGCTCTGGAAAACTCATTTGCACCACTGCTGTGCCTTGGAATGCTAG
TTGGAGTAATAAATCTCTGGAACAGATTTGGAATCACACGACCTGGATGGAGTGGGACAGAGAAATTAAC
AATTACACAAGCTTAATACACTCCTTAATTGAAGAATCGCAAAACCAGCAAGAAAAGAATGAACAAGAAT
TATTGGAATTAGATAAATGGGCAAGTTTGTGGAATTGGTTTAACATAACAAATTGGCTGTGGTATATAAA
ATTATTCATAATGATAGTAGGAGGCTTGGTAGGTTTAAGAATAGTTTTTGCTGTACTTTCTATAGTGAAT
AGAGTTAGGCAGGGATATTCACCATTATCGTTTCAGACCCACCTCCCAACCCCGAGGGGACCCAGAGAGG
GCCTATTTCCCATGATTCCTTCATATTTGCATATACGATACAAGGCTGTTAGAGAGATAATTAGAATTAA
TTTGACTGTAAACACAAAGATATTAGTACAAAATACGTGACGTAGAAAGTAATAATTTCTTGGGTAGTTT
GCAGTTTTAAAATTATGTTTTAAAATGGACTATCATATGCTTACCGTAACTTGAAAGTATTTCGATTTCT
TGGCTTTATATATCTTGTGGAAAGGACGAAACACCGCATTGATTTAGCGTCTAGGGGTTTTAGAGCTAGA
AATAGCAAGTTAAAATAAGGCTAGTCCGTTATCAACTTGAAAAAGTGGCACCGAGTCGGTGCTTTTTTAA
GCTTGGCGTAACTAGATCTTGAGACAAATGGCAGTATTCATCCACAATTTTAAAAGAAAAGGGGGGATTG
GGGGGTACAGTGCAGGGGAAAGAATAGTAGACATAATAGCAACAGACATACAAACTAAAGAATTACAAAA
ACAAATTACAAAAATTCAAAATTTTCGGGTTTATTACAGGGACAGCAGAGATCCACTTTGGCGCCGGCTC
GAGGGGG
