>Addgene plasmid #77488 | BMPR1B gRNA (BRDN0001145690) | depositor partial sequence | sequence record 144948 | Target Sequence
CATTGATTTAGCGTCTAGGG
