>Addgene plasmid #77488 | BMPR1B gRNA (BRDN0001145690) | addgene partial sequence | sequence record 187859 | hU6-F
AGAAAGTAATAATTTCTTGGGTAGTTTGCAGTTTTAAAATTATGTTTTAAAATGGACTATCATATGCTTA
CCGTAACTTGAAAGTATTTCGATTTCTTGGCTTTATATATCTTGTGGAAAGGACGAAACACCGCATTGAT
TTAGCGTCTAGGGGTTTTAGAGCTAGAAATAGCAAGTTAAAATAAGGCTAGTCCGTTATCAACTTGAAAA
AGTGGCACCGAGTCGGTGCTTTTTTAAGCTTGGCGTAACTAGATCTTGAGACAAATGGCAGTATTCATCC
ACAATTTTAAAAGAAAAGGGGGGATTGGGGGGTACAGTGCAGGGGAAAGAATAGTAGACATAATAGCAAC
AGACATACAAACTAAAGAATTACAAAAACAAATTACAAAAATTCAAAATTTTCGGGTTTATTACAGGGAC
AGCAGAGATCCACTTTGGCGCCGGCTCGAGGGGGCCCGGGTGCAAAGATGGATAAAGTTTTAAACAGAGA
GGAATCTTTGCAGCTAATGGACCTTCTAGGTCTTGAAAGGAGTGGGAATTGGCTCCGGTGCCCGTCAGTG
GGCAGAGCGC
